Addgene plasmid #1239: 6206 pETH6K218TK620Tb
Depositing lab: Susan Lindquist. Publication: Hsp104 catalyzes formation and elimination of self-replicating Sup35 prion conformers. Shorter J, Lindquist S. Science 2004 Jun 18;304(5678):1793-7. Epub 2004 May 20. 10.1126/science.1098007 PubMed 15155912.
Backbone
  Vector backbone: pET28a
  Vector type: Bacterial Expression
Growth in bacteria
  Bacterial resistance: Kanamycin, 50 μg/mL
  Growth temperature: 37°C
  Growth strain: DH5alpha
  Copy number: High Copy
Gene/Insert
  Gene/Insert name: Hsp104 (K218T:K620T) (alt name: Hsp104)
  Species: S. cerevisiae (budding yeast)
  Mutation: K218TK620T Please see Depositor Comments
  Entrez Gene: HSP104 (a.k.a. YLL026W)
  Tag / fusion protein: His tag (N terminal on backbone)
  Cloning method: Restriction Enzyme; 5′ cloning site nde1 (not destroyed); 3′ cloning site sac1 (not destroyed)
  Sequencing primers: 5′ n/a
Resource information
  A portion of this plasmid was derived from a plasmid made by: Eric Schirmer
Terms and licenses: Academic/Nonprofit Terms; Industry Terms: Not Available to Industry
Depositor comments: Addgene NGS found an additional A315T mutation in the Hsp104 translation of unknown functional consequence
How to cite: 6206 pETH6K218TK620Tb was a gift from Susan Lindquist (Addgene plasmid # 1239)
