[The description below was written by a language model from this plasmid's Addgene catalogue record and pLannotate feature annotations shown in this document.]
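Description:
6206 pETH6K218TK620Tb is a bacterial expression plasmid built on the pET28a backbone for producing a mutant form of the Saccharomyces cerevisiae protein disaggregase Hsp104 in E. coli. The sequenced record is 8,133 nt. It is maintained through a ColE1/pBR322-type origin accompanied by the bom and rop elements, carries an f1 phage origin, and is selected with kanamycin through the aph(3')-Ia resistance gene. The catalogue lists it as high copy, although a rop gene is annotated. Short fragments annotated as tetracycline resistance sequence and a predicted E. coli open reading frame appear to be backbone remnants, not functional markers.

The HSP104 coding sequence was inserted between the NdeI and SacI sites, downstream of the T7 promoter, lac operator and T7 gene 10 ribosome binding site, and is followed by the T7 terminator. The plasmid-borne lacI gene supplies repressor, so expression depends on T7 RNA polymerase in the host and is inducible with IPTG. The backbone contributes an N-terminal His tag followed by a thrombin cleavage site, allowing metal-affinity purification and optional tag removal. A second His-tag fragment is annotated downstream of the insert; the record lists only the N-terminal tag.

The insert carries the K218T and K620T substitutions. From general knowledge, these alter the conserved Walker A lysines of the two nucleotide-binding domains, and such mutants commonly serve as ATPase-defective controls. Repository sequencing also found an additional A315T change of unknown functional consequence. The associated publication examines how Hsp104 catalyses the formation and elimination of Sup35 prion conformers, consistent with use of this plasmid for purifying recombinant mutant protein for in vitro assays.
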