Features (pLannotate 1.2.2; 21 found; start..end, strand, type, name):
      1..19      +  promoter       T7 promoter: promoter for bacteriophage T7 RNA polymerase
     20..44      +  protein_bind   lac operator: The lac repressor binds to the lac operator to inhibit transcription in E. coli. This inhibition can be relieved by adding lactose or isopropyl-β-D-thiogalactopyranoside (IPTG). lac repressor encoded by lacI
     59..81      +  RBS            RBS: efficient ribosome binding site from bacteriophage T7 gene 10 (Olins and Rangwala, 1989)
    100..116     +  CDS            capTEV™ (fragment): composite tag for in vivo biotinylation, TEV protease cleavage, and 6xHis tagging
    127..144     +  CDS            thrombin site: thrombin recognition and cleavage site
    148..2871    +  CDS            HSP104: HS104_YEAST - Experimental evidence at protein level: Swiss-Prot protein existence level 1. Required, in concert with Hsp40 (YDJ1) and Hsp70 (SSA1) and small Hsps (HSP26), for the dissociation, resolubilization and refolding of aggregates of damaged proteins after heat or other environmental stresses. Extracts proteins from aggregates by unfolding and threading them in an ATP-dependent process through the axial channel of the protein hexamer, after which they can be refolded by components of the Hsp70/Hsp40 chaperone system. Substrate binding is ATP-dependent, and release of bound polypeptide
   2998..3015    +  CDS            9xHis (fragment): 9xHis affinity tag
   3025..3074    +  CDS            SET1 (fragment): solubility-enhancement tag derived from T7 phage gene 10B
   3082..3129    +  terminator     T7 terminator: transcription terminator for bacteriophage T7 RNA polymerase
   3166..3594    +  rep_origin     f1 ori (sequence partly withheld): f1 bacteriophage origin of replication; arrow indicates direction of (+) strand synthesis
   3647..3704    +  promoter       AmpR promoter (fragment): bla
   3713..4528    -  CDS            KanR: aminoglycoside phosphotransferase; aph(3')-Ia; confers resistance to kanamycin in bacteria or G418 (Geneticin®) in eukaryotes
   4650..5238    +  rep_origin     ori: high-copy-number ColE1/pMB1/pBR322/pUC origin of replication
   5424..5563    -  misc_feature   bom: basis of mobility region from pBR322
   5665..5856    -  CDS            rop: Rop protein, which maintains plasmids at low copy number; rop
   5873..6253    +  CDS            YPB1_ECOLX: Protein predicted: Swiss-Prot protein existence level 4. From Escherichia coli.
   6325..6616    -  CDS            TcR (fragment): tetracycline efflux protein; tet; confers resistance to tetracycline
   6631..6652    -  protein_bind   CAP binding site: CAP binding activates transcription in the presence of cAMP. E. coli catabolite activator protein
   6665..7747    -  CDS            lacI: lac repressor; lacI; The lac repressor binds to the lac operator to inhibit transcription in E. coli. This inhibition can be relieved by adding lactose or isopropyl-β-D-thiogalactopyranoside (IPTG).
   7748..7825    -  promoter       lacI promoter: lacI
   7833..8112    -  CDS            TcR (fragment): tetracycline efflux protein; tet; confers resistance to tetracycline
>Addgene plasmid #1239 | 6206 pETH6K218TK620Tb | addgene full sequence | sequence record 243941 | Addgene NGS Result
TAATACGACTCACTATAGGGGAATTGTGAGCGGATAACAATTCCCCTCTAGAAATAATTTTGTTTAACTT
TAAGAAGGAGATATACCATGGGCAGCAGCCATCATCATCATCATCACAGCAGCGGCCTGGTGCCGCGCGG
CAGCCATATGAACGACCAAACGCAATTTACAGAAAGGGCTCTAACGATTTTGACGTTGGCTCAAAAATTG
GCTTCGGATCATCAACATCCACAATTACAACCTATACATATTCTAGCTGCCTTCATTGAAACGCCAGAAG
ATGGATCAGTCCCTTACCTACAGAATCTAATTGAGAAGGGCCGTTACGACTATGATCTTTTCAAGAAAGT
GGTTAATAGAAATCTAGTAAGAATTCCTCAACAGCAACCTGCACCTGCGGAGATAACTCCAAGTTATGCT
TTGGGGAAAGTCCTTCAAGACGCTGCTAAGATTCAAAAACAACAGAAGGACTCATTTATAGCGCAAGACC
ATATATTGTTTGCTCTATTCAATGATTCGTCTATTCAGCAAATATTTAAGGAAGCTCAAGTAGATATTGA
GGCCATCAAGCAACAAGCTCTTGAACTTCGTGGTAACACTAGAATTGACTCTCGTGGCGCTGATACGAAC
ACACCTTTGGAATATTTATCAAAGTACGCCATTGATATGACTGAGCAGGCTCGTCAAGGTAAACTTGACC
CTGTCATCGGCCGTGAAGAAGAAATAAGAAGCACTATTAGAGTTTTAGCAAGAAGAATTAAGTCCAACCC
ATGTTTAATTGGTGAGCCAGGTATCGGTACCACCGCTATTATTGAAGGTGTTGCTCAAAGAATCATTGAC
GATGACGTTCCCACTATCTTACAAGGCGCTAAATTGTTCAGTCTAGATTTGGCCGCATTAACCGCAGGTG
CTAAATACAAAGGTGATTTCGAAGAAAGATTCAAAGGTGTTTTGAAGGAAATCGAAGAATCAAAGACTCT
AATTGTGTTATTCATTGATGAAATTCACATGTTAATGGGTAATGGTAAGGACGACGCTGCTAACATCTTG
AAGCCAGCTTTGTCCAGAGGCCAATTGAAGGTCATCGGTACCACCACCAATAACGAATATAGATCTATTG
TGGAAAAGGATGGTGCCTTTGAAAGAAGATTCCAGAAAATTGAAGTCGCTGAACCAAGTGTGAGACAAAC
AGTGGCCATATTGAGAGGTCTGCAACCAAAGTATGAAATACATCATGGTGTAAGGATTCTGGATAGCGCC
TTAGTCACCGCGGCTCAATTAGCCAAGCGTTACTTGCCATATAGAAGATTGCCAGATTCTGCTTTGGATT
TAGTTGATATTTCTTGTGCTGGTGTCGCCGTCGCAAGAGATTCTAAGCCAGAAGAATTGGATTCCAAGGA
ACGTCAATTGCAATTGATTCAAGTAGAGATAAAAGCTCTAGAGAGAGATGAAGATGCCGACTCCACCACT
AAAGATAGATTAAAGTTAGCTAGGCAGAAGGAAGCTTCATTGCAAGAAGAATTGGAACCTCTAAGACAAC
GTTACAATGAAGAAAAGCATGGCCATGAAGAATTGACACAAGCTAAAAAGAAATTGGATGAACTGGAAAA
CAAGGCCCTTGATGCTGAACGTAGATATGATACTGCTACCGCCGCTGATTTAAGGTACTTCGCCATCCCA
GATATCAAAAAGCAAATCGAAAAGCTTGAAGATCAGGTTGCTGAGGAAGAGAGACGTGCTGGTGCCAACT
CCATGATCCAAAATGTGGTCGACTCAGACACCATTTCTGAAACAGCTGCAAGATTGACTGGTATCCCTGT
TAAGAAGTTGTCAGAATCTGAAAATGAAAAATTGATTCATATGGAACGTGACTTATCATCTGAAGTCGTG
GGCCAAATGGATGCCATTAAAGCTGTTTCCAATGCCGTTAGATTGTCTAGATCAGGTTTAGCTAATCCAA
GGCAACCAGCATCCTTCTTATTTTTAGGTTTGTCCGGTTCCGGTACCACTGAATTGGCTAAAAAAGTTGC
TGGATTTTTGTTTAATGATGAGGACATGATGATCAGGGTCGATTGTTCTGAATTAAGCGAGAAGTATGCG
GTCTCTAAGTTGTTGGGTACCACGGCAGGTTATGTCGGGTACGATGAAGGTGGCTTTTTAACTAACCAAC
TGCAATACAAACCATACTCCGTTTTGTTATTCGATGAAGTAGAAAAGGCACATCCTGATGTTTTGACTGT
CATGCTACAAATGTTGGATGACGGTAGAATTACTAGTGGTCAAGGTAAGACGATCGACTGTTCCAATTGT
ATTGTCATCATGACTTCCAATCTAGGTGCTGAATTTATCAATTCTCAACAAGGATCAAAGATCCAAGAAT
CTACCAAGAATTTGGTCATGGGTGCTGTTAGGCAACATTTCAGACCAGAATTTTTGAACAGAATTTCTAG
TATAGTCATTTTCAACAAGCTATCTAGAAAAGCTATTCATAAGATCGTGGATATTCGTTTGAAGGAAATT
GAAGAGAGATTCGAGCAAAATGATAAACATTACAAGTTGAATTTAACTCAAGAGGCCAAGGACTTCTTGG
CCAAATATGGTTATTCCGATGATATGGGTGCACGTCCACTGAACAGGTTAATTCAAAACGAAATTTTGAA
CAAACTGGCACTAAGGATCTTAAAGAATGAAATCAAGGATAAGGAAACTGTCAATGTCGTCTTGAAGAAG
GGTAAATCTCGTGATGAAAATGTTCCTGAGGAAGCTGAAGAATGTCTGGAAGTTCTACCAAATCACGAAG
CTACTATAGGGGCTGACACGTTAGGTGATGACGATAATGAGGACAGTATGGAAATTGATGATGACCTAGA
TTAATTTAATATAGTGTGATTTTTAAAAACTTTCGAACAAGAATCAGTAATATAATATATATAATTAATA
AAACTAATGGAATTTGTTTAATTGAACTTGACACCCGAGCAAAAGAGCTCCGTCGAGCACCACCACCACC
ACCACTGAGATCCGGCTGCTAACAAAGCCCGAAAGGAAGCTGAGTTGGCTGCTGCCACCGCTGAGCAATA
ACTAGCATAACCCCTTGGGGCCTCTAAACGGGTCTTGAGGGGTTTTTTGCTGAAAGGAGGAACTATATCC
GGATTGGCGAATGGG
[124 nt withheld, positions 3166-3289]
C
[91 nt withheld, positions 3291-3381]
A
[49 nt withheld, positions 3383-3431]
CCTTTGACGTTGGAGTCCACGTTCTTT
[37 nt withheld, positions 3459-3495]
ACCCTATCTCGGTCTATTCTTTTGATTTATAAGGGATTTTGCCGATTTCGGCCTATTGGTTAAAAAATGA
GCTGATTTAACAAAAATTTAACGCGAATTTTAACAAAATATTAACGCTTACAATTTAGGTGGCACTTTTC
GGGGAAATGTGCGCGGAACCCCTATTTGTTTATTTTTCTAAATACATTCAAATATGTATCCGCTCATGAA
TTAATTCTTAGAAAAACTCATCGAGCATCAAATGAAACTGCAATTTATTCATATCAGGATTATCAATACC
ATATTTTTGAAAAAGCCGTTTCTGTAATGAAGGAGAAAACTCACCGAGGCAGTTCCATAGGATGGCAAGA
TCCTGGTATCGGTCTGCGATTCCGACTCGTCCAACATCAATACAACCTATTAATTTCCCCTCGTCAAAAA
TAAGGTTATCAAGTGAGAAATCACCATGAGTGACGACTGAATCCGGTGAGAATGGCAAAAGTTTATGCAT
TTCTTTCCAGACTTGTTCAACAGGCCAGCCATTACGCTCGTCATCAAAATCACTCGCATCAACCAAACCG
TTATTCATTCGTGATTGCGCCTGAGCGAGACGAAATACGCGATCGCTGTTAAAAGGACAATTACAAACAG
GAATCGAATGCAACCGGCGCAGGAACACTGCCAGCGCATCAACAATATTTTCACCTGAATCAGGATATTC
TTCTAATACCTGGAATGCTGTTTTCCCGGGGATCGCAGTGGTGAGTAACCATGCATCATCAGGAGTACGG
ATAAAATGCTTGATGGTCGGAAGAGGCATAAATTCCGTCAGCCAGTTTAGTCTGACCATCTCATCTGTAA
CATCATTGGCAACGCTACCTTTGCCATGTTTCAGAAACAACTCTGGCGCATCGGGCTTCCCATACAATCG
ATAGATTGTCGCACCTGATTGCCCGACATTATCGCGAGCCCATTTATACCCATATAAATCAGCATCCATG
TTGGAATTTAATCGCGGCCTAGAGCAAGACGTTTCCCGTTGAATATGGCTCATAACACCCCTTGTATTAC
TGTTTATGTAAGCAGACAGTTTTATTGTTCATGACCAAAATCCCTTAACGTGAGTTTTCGTTCCACTGAG
CGTCAGACCCCGTAGAAAAGATCAAAGGATCTTCTTGAGATCCTTTTTTTCTGCGCGTAATCTGCTGCTT
GCAAACAAAAAAACCACCGCTACCAGCGGTGGTTTGTTTGCCGGATCAAGAGCTACCAACTCTTTTTCCG
AAGGTAACTGGCTTCAGCAGAGCGCAGATACCAAATACTGTCCTTCTAGTGTAGCCGTAGTTAGGCCACC
ACTTCAAGAACTCTGTAGCACCGCCTACATACCTCGCTCTGCTAATCCTGTTACCAGTGGCTGCTGCCAG
TGGCGATAAGTCGTGTCTTACCGGGTTGGACTCAAGACGATAGTTACCGGATAAGGCGCAGCGGTCGGGC
TGAACGGGGGGTTCGTGCACACAGCCCAGCTTGGAGCGAACGACCTACACCGAACTGAGATACCTACAGC
GTGAGCTATGAGAAAGCGCCACGCTTCCCGAAGGGAGAAAGGCGGACAGGTATCCGGTAAGCGGCAGGGT
CGGAACAGGAGAGCGCACGAGGGAGCTTCCAGGGGGAAACGCCTGGTATCTTTATAGTCCTGTCGGGTTT
CGCCACCTCTGACTTGAGCGTCGATTTTTGTGATGCTCGTCAGGGGGGCGGAGCCTATGGAAAAACGCCA
GCAACGCGGCCTTTTTACGGTTCCTGGCCTTTTGCTGGCCTTTTGCTCACATGTTCTTTCCTGCGTTATC
CCCTGATTCTGTGGATAACCGTATTACCGCCTTTGAGTGAGCTGATACCGCTCGCCGCAGCCGAACGACC
GAGCGCAGCGAGTCAGTGAGCGAGGAAGCGGAAGAGCGCCTGATGCGGTATTTTCTCCTTACGCATCTGT
GCGGTATTTCACACCGCAATGGTGCACTCTCAGTACAATCTGCTCTGATGCCGCATAGTTAAGCCAGTAT
ACACTCCGCTATCGCTACGTGACTGGGTCATGGCTGCGCCCCGACACCCGCCAACACCCGCTGACGCGCC
CTGACGGGCTTGTCTGCTCCCGGCATCCGCTTACAGACAAGCTGTGACCGTCTCCGGGAGCTGCATGTGT
CAGAGGTTTTCACCGTCATCACCGAAACGCGCGAGGCAGCTGCGGTAAAGCTCATCAGCGTGGTCGTGAA
GCGATTCACAGATGTCTGCCTGTTCATCCGCGTCCAGCTCGTTGAGTTTCTCCAGAAGCGTTAATGTCTG
GCTTCTGATAAAGCGGGCCATGTTAAGGGCGGTTTTTTCCTGTTTGGTCACTGATGCCTCCGTGTAAGGG
GGATTTCTGTTCATGGGGGTAATGATACCGATGAAACGAGAGAGGATGCTCACGATACGGGTTACTGATG
ATGAACATGCCCGGTTACTGGAACGTTGTGAGGGTAAACAACTGGCGGTATGGATGCGGCGGGACCAGAG
AAAAATCACTCAGGGTCAATGCCAGCGCTTCGTTAATACAGATGTAGGTGTTCCACAGGGTAGCCAGCAG
CATCCTGCGATGCAGATCCGGAACATAATGGTGCAGGGCGCTGACTTCCGCGTTTCCAGACTTTACGAAA
CACGGAAACCGAAGACCATTCATGTTGTTGCTCAGGTCGCAGACGTTTTGCAGCAGCAGTCGCTTCACGT
TCGCTCGCGTATCGGTGATTCATTCTGCTAACCAGTAAGGCAACCCCGCCAGCCTAGCCGGGTCCTCAAC
GACAGGAGCACGATCATGCGCACCCGTGGGGCCGCCATGCCGGCGATAATGGCCTGCTTCTCGCCGAAAC
GTTTGGTGGCGGGACCAGTGACGAAGGCTTGAGCGAGGGCGTGCAAGATTCCGAATACCGCAAGCGACAG
GCCGATCATCGTCGCGCTCCAGCGAAAGCGGTCCTCGCCGAAAATGACCCAGAGCGCTGCCGGCACCTGT
CCTACGAGTTGCATGATAAAGAAGACAGTCATAAGTGCGGCGACGATAGTCATGCCCCGCGCCCACCGGA
AGGAGCTGACTGGGTTGAAGGCTCTCAAGGGCATCGGTCGAGATCCCGGTGCCTAATGAGTGAGCTAACT
TACATTAATTGCGTTGCGCTCACTGCCCGCTTTCCAGTCGGGAAACCTGTCGTGCCAGCTGCATTAATGA
ATCGGCCAACGCGCGGGGAGAGGCGGTTTGCGTATTGGGCGCCAGGGTGGTTTTTCTTTTCACCAGTGAG
ACGGGCAACAGCTGATTGCCCTTCACCGCCTGGCCCTGAGAGAGTTGCAGCAAGCGGTCCACGCTGGTTT
GCCCCAGCAGGCGAAAATCCTGTTTGATGGTGGTTAACGGCGGGATATAACATGAGCTGTCTTCGGTATC
GTCGTATCCCACTACCGAGATATCCGCACCAACGCGCAGCCCGGACTCGGTAATGGCGCGCATTGCGCCC
AGCGCCATCTGATCGTTGGCAACCAGCATCGCAGTGGGAACGATGCCCTCATTCAGCATTTGCATGGTTT
GTTGAAAACCGGACATGGCACTCCAGTCGCCTTCCCGTTCCGCTATCGGCTGAATTTGATTGCGAGTGAG
ATATTTATGCCAGCCAGCCAGACGCAGACGCGCCGAGACAGAACTTAATGGGCCCGCTAACAGCGCGATT
TGCTGGTGACCCAATGCGACCAGATGCTCCACGCCCAGTCGCGTACCGTCTTCATGGGAGAAAATAATAC
TGTTGATGGGTGTCTGGTCAGAGACATCAAGAAATAACGCCGGAACATTAGTGCAGGCAGCTTCCACAGC
AATGGCATCCTGGTCATCCAGCGGATAGTTAATGATCAGCCCACTGACGCGTTGCGCGAGAAGATTGTGC
ACCGCCGCTTTACAGGCTTCGACGCCGCTTCGTTCTACCATCGACACCACCACGCTGGCACCCAGTTGAT
CGGCGCGAGATTTAATCGCCGCGACAATTTGCGACGGCGCGTGCAGGGCCAGACTGGAGGTGGCAACGCC
AATCAGCAACGACTGTTTGCCCGCCAGTTGTTGTGCCACGCGGTTGGGAATGTAATTCAGCTCCGCCATC
GCCGCTTCCACTTTTTCCCGCGTTTTCGCAGAAACGTGGCTGGCCTGGTTCACCACGCGGGAAACGGTCT
GATAAGAGACACCGGCATACTCTGCGACATCGTATAACGTTACTGGTTTCACATTCACCACCCTGAATTG
ACTCTCTTCCGGGCGCTATCATGCCATACCGCGAAAGGTTTTGCGCCATTCGATGGTGTCCGGGATCTCG
ACGCTCTCCCTTATGCGACTCCTGCATTAGGAAGCAGCCCAGTAGTAGGTTGAGGCCGTTGAGCACCGCC
GCCGCAAGGAATGGTGCATGCAAGGAGATGGCGCCCAACAGTCCCCCGGCCACGGGGCCTGCCACCATAC
CCACGCCGAAACAAGCGCTCATGAGCCCGAAGTGGCGAGCCCGATCTTCCCCATCGGTGATGTCGGCGAT
ATAGGCGCCAGCAACCGCACCTGTGGCGCCGGTGATGCCGGCCACGATGCGTCCGGCGTAGAGGATCGAG
ATCTCGATCCCGCGAAAT
